Addgene plasmid #62869: pJW4.13
Purpose: Bacterial expression of MBP-PPTR-2
Depositing lab: Geraldine Seydoux. Depositing organization: Johns Hopkins University and School of Medicine. Publication: Regulation of RNA granule dynamics by phosphorylation of serine-rich, intrinsically disordered proteins in C. elegans. Wang JT, Smith J, Chen BC, Schmidt H, Rasoloson D, Paix A, Lambrus BG, Calidas D, Betzig E, Seydoux G. Elife. 2014 Dec 23;4. doi: 10.7554/eLife.04591. PubMed 25535836.
Backbone
  Vector backbone: pMAL-c2X Gateway compatible destination vector
  Backbone size w/o insert (bp): 8356
  Vector type: Bacterial Expression
Growth in bacteria
  Bacterial resistance: Ampicillin, 100 μg/mL
  Growth temperature: 37°C
  Growth strain: DH5alpha
  Copy number: Unknown
Gene/Insert
  Gene/Insert name: MBP-PPTR-2
  Species: C. elegans (nematode)
  Insert size (bp): 1826
  Tag / fusion protein: MBP (N terminal on backbone)
  Cloning method: Gateway Cloning
  Sequencing primers: 5′ MBP-F
Terms and licenses: Academic/Nonprofit Terms; Industry Terms: Not Available to Industry
How to cite: pJW4.13 was a gift from Geraldine Seydoux (Addgene plasmid # 62869 ; http://n2t.net/addgene:62869 ; RRID:Addgene_62869)
