[The description below was written by a language model from this plasmid's Addgene catalogue record and pLannotate feature annotations shown in this document.]
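Description:
pJW4.13 is a bacterial expression plasmid for producing the C. elegans protein PPTR-2 as an N-terminal maltose-binding protein (MBP) fusion in E. coli. It is built on a Gateway-compatible destination version of pMAL-c2X, and the insert was introduced by Gateway recombination, which leaves it flanked by attB1 and attB2 sites. The plasmid replicates from a ColE1/pMB1-type origin accompanied by the pBR322 bom region and the rop gene, which moderates copy number (the record lists copy number as unknown). It also carries an M13 phage origin. Selection is by ampicillin resistance from a β-lactamase gene under its own promoter.

Expression is driven by the hybrid tac promoter, followed by a lac operator. The plasmid supplies its own lac repressor from lacI under the up-mutated lacIq promoter, so transcription is kept off until it is induced with IPTG. The malE coding sequence lacks a signal peptide, so the MBP fusion stays in the cytoplasm. It is followed in order by attB1, the PPTR-2 coding region, attB2, remnants of the polylinker and lacZα fragment, and the rrnB T1 and T2 terminators. The automated annotation labels the insert as a fragment of human PPP2R5D, a B regulatory subunit of protein phosphatase 2A. This most likely reflects sequence similarity to the nematode protein, since the catalogue entry gives the species as C. elegans.

MBP typically improves solubility and allows affinity purification on amylose resin. The stated purpose is bacterial expression of MBP-PPTR-2, and the associated study concerns phosphorylation-dependent regulation of RNA granule dynamics in C. elegans.
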