Features (pLannotate 1.2.2; 22 found; start..end, strand, type, name):
      3..80      +  promoter       lacIq promoter: lacI (mutant); In the lacIq allele, a single base change in the promoter boosts expression of the lacI gene about 10-fold.
     81..1163    +  CDS            lacI: lac repressor; lacI; The lac repressor binds to the lac operator to inhibit transcription in E. coli. This inhibition can be relieved by adding lactose or isopropyl-β-D-thiogalactopyranoside (IPTG).
   1176..1197    +  protein_bind   CAP binding site: CAP binding activates transcription in the presence of cAMP. E. coli catabolite activator protein
   1216..1233    +  promoter       tet promoter (fragment): E. coli promoter for tetracycline efflux protein gene
   1406..1434    +  promoter       tac promoter: strong E. coli promoter; hybrid between the trp and lac UV5 promoters
   1442..1458    +  protein_bind   lac operator: The lac repressor binds to the lac operator to inhibit transcription in E. coli. This inhibition can be relieved by adding lactose or isopropyl-β-D-thiogalactopyranoside (IPTG). lac repressor encoded by lacI
   1528..2628    +  CDS            MBP: maltose binding protein from E. coli; malE (mutated); This version of the gene does not encode a signal sequence, so MBP will remain in the cytosol.
   2692..2716    +  protein_bind   attB1: mutant version of attB; recombination site for the Gateway® BP reaction BP Clonase™
   2887..4512    +  CDS            PPP2R5D (fragment): 2A5D_HUMAN - Experimental evidence at protein level: Swiss-Prot protein existence level 1. The B regulatory subunit might modulate substrate selectivity and catalytic activity, and also might direct the localization of the catalytic enzyme to a particular subcellular compartment. From Homo sapiens (Human).
   4544..4568    -  protein_bind   attB2: mutant version of attB; recombination site for the Gateway® BP reaction BP Clonase™
   4584..4610    +  misc_feature   MCS (fragment): pUC18/19 multiple cloning site
   4618..4772    +  CDS            lacZα (fragment): LacZα fragment of β-galactosidase; lacZ fragment
   4865..4980    +  ncRNA          5S rRNA: Accession: RF00001 - 5S ribosomal RNA
   4984..5070    +  terminator     rrnB T1 terminator: Escherichia coli rrnB; transcription terminator T1 from the E. coli rrnB gene
   5162..5189    +  terminator     rrnB T2 terminator: transcription terminator T2 from the E. coli rrnB gene
   5208..5299    +  promoter       AmpR promoter: bla
   5300..6160    +  CDS            AmpR: β-lactamase; bla; confers resistance to ampicillin, carbenicillin, and related antibiotics
   6202..6715    -  rep_origin     M13 ori (sequence partly withheld): M13 bacteriophage origin of replication; arrow indicates direction of (+) strand synthesis
   6826..7414    +  rep_origin     ori: high-copy-number ColE1/pMB1/pBR322/pUC origin of replication
   7600..7742    -  misc_feature   bom: basis of mobility region from pBR322
   7844..8035    -  CDS            rop: Rop protein, which maintains plasmids at low copy number; rop
   8052..8432    +  CDS            YPB1_ECOLX: Protein predicted: Swiss-Prot protein existence level 4. From Escherichia coli.
>Addgene plasmid #62869 | pJW4.13 | depositor full sequence | sequence record 104098 | pJW4.13 sequence 8528 bps
CCGACACCATCGAATGGTGCAAAACCTTTCGCGGTATGGCATGATAGCGCCCGGAAGAGAGTCAATTCAG
GGTGGTGAATGTGAAACCAGTAACGTTATACGATGTCGCAGAGTATGCCGGTGTCTCTTATCAGACCGTT
TCCCGCGTGGTGAACCAGGCCAGCCACGTTTCTGCGAAAACGCGGGAAAAAGTGGAAGCGGCGATGGCGG
AGCTGAATTACATTCCCAACCGCGTGGCACAACAACTGGCGGGCAAACAGTCGTTGCTGATTGGCGTTGC
CACCTCCAGTCTGGCCCTGCACGCGCCGTCGCAAATTGTCGCGGCGATTAAATCTCGCGCCGATCAACTG
GGTGCCAGCGTGGTGGTGTCGATGGTAGAACGAAGCGGCGTCGAAGCCTGTAAAGCGGCGGTGCACAATC
TTCTCGCGCAACGCGTCAGTGGGCTGATCATTAACTATCCGCTGGATGACCAGGATGCCATTGCTGTGGA
AGCTGCCTGCACTAATGTTCCGGCGTTATTTCTTGATGTCTCTGACCAGACACCCATCAACAGTATTATT
TTCTCCCATGAAGACGGTACGCGACTGGGCGTGGAGCATCTGGTCGCATTGGGTCACCAGCAAATCGCGC
TGTTAGCGGGCCCATTAAGTTCTGTCTCGGCGCGTCTGCGTCTGGCTGGCTGGCATAAATATCTCACTCG
CAATCAAATTCAGCCGATAGCGGAACGGGAAGGCGACTGGAGTGCCATGTCCGGTTTTCAACAAACCATG
CAAATGCTGAATGAGGGCATCGTTCCCACTGCGATGCTGGTTGCCAACGATCAGATGGCGCTGGGCGCAA
TGCGCGCCATTACCGAGTCCGGGCTGCGCGTTGGTGCGGATATCTCGGTAGTGGGATACGACGATACCGA
AGACAGCTCATGTTATATCCCGCCGTTAACCACCATCAAACAGGATTTTCGCCTGCTGGGGCAAACCAGC
GTGGACCGCTTGCTGCAACTCTCTCAGGGCCAGGCGGTGAAGGGCAATCAGCTGTTGCCCGTCTCACTGG
TGAAAAGAAAAACCACCCTGGCGCCCAATACGCAAACCGCCTCTCCCCGCGCGTTGGCCGATTCATTAAT
GCAGCTGGCACGACAGGTTTCCCGACTGGAAAGCGGGCAGTGAGCGCAACGCAATTAATGTAAGTTAGCT
CACTCATTAGGCACAATTCTCATGTTTGACAGCTTATCATCGACTGCACGGTGCACCAATGCTTCTGGCG
TCAGGCAGCCATCGGAAGCTGTGGTATGGCTGTGCAGGTCGTAAATCACTGCATAATTCGTGTCGCTCAA
GGCGCACTCCCGTTCTGGATAATGTTTTTTGCGCCGACATCATAACGGTTCTGGCAAATATTCTGAAATG
AGCTGTTGACAATTAATCATCGGCTCGTATAATGTGTGGAATTGTGAGCGGATAACAATTTCACACAGGA
AACAGCCAGTCCGTTTAGGTGTTTTCACGAGCACTTCACCAACAAGGACCATAGCATATGAAAATCGAAG
AAGGTAAACTGGTAATCTGGATTAACGGCGATAAAGGCTATAACGGTCTCGCTGAAGTCGGTAAGAAATT
CGAGAAAGATACCGGAATTAAAGTCACCGTTGAGCATCCGGATAAACTGGAAGAGAAATTCCCACAGGTT
GCGGCAACTGGCGATGGCCCTGACATTATCTTCTGGGCACACGACCGCTTTGGTGGCTACGCTCAATCTG
GCCTGTTGGCTGAAATCACCCCGGACAAAGCGTTCCAGGACAAGCTGTATCCGTTTACCTGGGATGCCGT
ACGTTACAACGGCAAGCTGATTGCTTACCCGATCGCTGTTGAAGCGTTATCGCTGATTTATAACAAAGAT
CTGCTGCCGAACCCGCCAAAAACCTGGGAAGAGATCCCGGCGCTGGATAAAGAACTGAAAGCGAAAGGTA
AGAGCGCGCTGATGTTCAACCTGCAAGAACCGTACTTCACCTGGCCGCTGATTGCTGCTGACGGGGGTTA
TGCGTTCAAGTATGAAAACGGCAAGTACGACATTAAAGACGTGGGCGTGGATAACGCTGGCGCGAAAGCG
GGTCTGACCTTCCTGGTTGACCTGATTAAAAACAAACACATGAATGCAGACACCGATTACTCCATCGCAG
AAGCTGCCTTTAATAAAGGCGAAACAGCGATGACCATCAACGGCCCGTGGGCATGGTCCAACATCGACAC
CAGCAAAGTGAATTATGGTGTAACGGTACTGCCGACCTTCAAGGGTCAACCATCCAAACCGTTCGTTGGC
GTGCTGAGCGCAGGTATTAACGCCGCCAGTCCGAACAAAGAGCTGGCAAAAGAGTTCCTCGAAAACTATC
TGCTGACTGATGAAGGTCTGGAAGCGGTTAATAAAGACAAACCGCTGGGTGCCGTAGCGCTGAAGTCTTA
CGAGGAAGAGTTGGCGAAAGATCCACGTATTGCCGCCACTATGGAAAACGCCCAGAAAGGTGAAATCATG
CCGAACATCCCGCAGATGTCCGCTTTCTGGTATGCCGTGCGTACTGCGGTGATCAACGCCGCCAGCGGTC
GTCAGACTGTCGATGAAGCCCTGAAAGACGCGCAGACTAATTCGAGCTCGAACAACAACAACAATAACAA
TAACAACAACCTCGGGATCGAGGGAAGGATCACAAGTTTGTACAAAAAAGCAGGCTTAATGTTGAGATCA
AAGAAGAAGGACAAGGAAAATGGGAAATCAGAGAAAAAGGACAAAGAGAAGGATAAGAAATCAATGAAAG
ATGACGGTGCTGGAAGCAGTAAGGCATCTACAATTCCTACGATCCGAACAGAAGATGTTGGAGGAGATAT
GATTCCTGCAGATGCACCACCACCAACAAATATTGGCCGAACAAACACGTACGGAGGAGGGCCAGTGATA
CCGCGAAGAGAGCGCCGCCAATCAAGTAGCATGTTCAACATTTCACAAAACAGAGAGCTGCAAAGACTTC
CAGCTATCAAAGATGCGGATCCGAGCGAGAGAGAAACACTGTTCATTCAAAAACTTCGACAATGCTGCGT
TGTTTTTGACTTTGCCAATGATGCTCTCAGCGATTTAAAATTCAAAGAAGTCAAACGGGCAGCTCTAAAT
GAACTCGTCGACCACGTTTCCGGAGCTCCAAAAGGATCGCTATCTGATGCTGTCTATCCAGAAGCTATCG
GCATGTTCTCCACTAATCTTTTCCGTCCTTTGAGCCCACCGACCAATCCAATTGGTGCTGAATTTGACCC
CGATGAAGACGAACCAACATTAGAAGCTGCCTGGCCACATCTGCAGCTCGTCTACGAGTTTTTCCTGAGA
TTCCTGGAGTGCCCCGATTTTCAATCTCAAGTTGCAAAACGTTACATTGATCAAAATTTCATTCTTCGTC
TTCTCATGATTATGGACAGTGAAGATCCACGTGAACGTGACTTTCTGAAGACAACTTTACATCGAATTTA
TGGAAAGTTCCTCGGACATCGTGCTTACATTCGGAAGCAAATCAACAACATTTTCTACTCGTTCATCTAC
GAAACTGAGAGGCACAACGGGATTGCTGAATTACTCGAGATTCTAGGTAGCATTATCAATGGATTCGCTC
TTCCCTTGAAAGAGGAACACAAAACTTTCTTGCTCCGAGTTCTTCTTCCGCTACACAAGGTCAAATCATT
ATCTGTATATCATCCTCAACTCGCGTACTGTGTCGTACAGTTCATTGAAAAAGACTCATCACTGACAGAG
CCTGTAATCAGTGGGATGCTACGCTTCTGGCCAAAACAACATAGTCCCAAGGAAGTGATGTTCCTGAATG
AATTGGAAGAAGTCCTCGATGTGATAGAGCCGAATGAGTTCCAAAAAATCATGACTCCATTGTTCTCACA
AATTGCTCGCTGTGTCAGCAGTCCACACTTCCAAGTTGCCGAACGAGCTCTCTACTATTGGAATAATGAA
TATGTGATGTCATTAGTAGCGGACAATGCTCGTGTGATAATTCCAATAATGTTCCCTGTTCTTTTCAAAA
ACAGCAAGTCACATTGGAATAAAACGATTCATGGACTTATCTACAACGCCCTCAAGATGTTCATGGAAAT
GAATCAAAAACTGTTTGACGAGTGTTCCCAAGCTTATCAGAAAGATCGAGTTCAAGAAAAGACATTGAAT
GAAGAAAAAGAACGCATCTGGAACAATATTGAGAAACAGGCAATGGGAAACCCGCAATATGTTGAAGTTA
AAGCACTATTTGCTCGATTTAATCCAGATGAAATCATCAGCTCGCGTCAGCAGAATGGAGTTGACGAGAA
TATGAAGACTTCAACTGTGCTTAGCAAGGATGAAATTCTGAAAAATGCTGTAGGAGTGAGCTCGATGAAA
AACGATATGGATTTCGGACCCAACCACAAACAATCCGATTTCCCTCCAGATGAGCAAACGACGAGAGCTT
TAGGCGAGTACAAGCGTCACGATCCATTTTTGAAGAAAGTGACTAGCACCGACGAACAGTGAGACCCAGC
TTTCTTGTACAAAGTGGTGATATTTCAGAATTCGGATCCTCTAGAGTCGACCTGCAGGCAAGCTTGGCAC
TGGCCGTCGTTTTACAACGTCGTGACTGGGAAAACCCTGGCGTTACCCAACTTAATCGCCTTGCAGCACA
TCCCCCTTTCGCCAGCTGGCGTAATAGCGAAGAGGCCCGCACCGATCGCCCTTCCCAACAGTTGCGCAGC
CTGAATGGCGAATGGCAGCTTGGCTGTTTTGGCGGATGAGATAAGATTTTCAGCCTGATACAGATTAAAT
CAGAACGCAGAAGCGGTCTGATAAAACAGAATTTGCCTGGCGGCAGTAGCGCGGTGGTCCCACCTGACCC
CATGCCGAACTCAGAAGTGAAACGCCGTAGCGCCGATGGTAGTGTGGGGTCTCCCCATGCGAGAGTAGGG
AACTGCCAGGCATCAAATAAAACGAAAGGCTCAGTCGAAAGACTGGGCCTTTCGTTTTATCTGTTGTTTG
TCGGTGAACGCTCTCCTGAGTAGGACAAATCCGCCGGGAGCGGATTTGAACGTTGCGAAGCAACGGCCCG
GAGGGTGGCGGGCAGGACGCCCGCCATAAACTGCCAGGCATCAAATTAAGCAGAAGGCCATCCTGACGGA
TGGCCTTTTTGCGTTTCTACAAACTCTTTTGTTTATTTTTCTAAATACATTCAAATATGTATCCGCTCAT
GAGACAATAACCCTGATAAATGCTTCAATAATATTGAAAAAGGAAGAGTATGAGTATTCAACATTTCCGT
GTCGCCCTTATTCCCTTTTTTGCGGCATTTTGCCTTCCTGTTTTTGCTCACCCAGAAACGCTGGTGAAAG
TAAAAGATGCTGAAGATCAGTTGGGTGCACGAGTGGGTTACATCGAACTGGATCTCAACAGCGGTAAGAT
CCTTGAGAGTTTTCGCCCCGAAGAACGTTTCCCAATGATGAGCACTTTTAAAGTTCTGCTATGTGGCGCG
GTATTATCCCGTGTTGACGCCGGGCAAGAGCAACTCGGTCGCCGCATACACTATTCTCAGAATGACTTGG
TTGAGTACTCACCAGTCACAGAAAAGCATCTTACGGATGGCATGACAGTAAGAGAATTATGCAGTGCTGC
CATAACCATGAGTGATAACACTGCGGCCAACTTACTTCTGACAACGATCGGAGGACCGAAGGAGCTAACC
GCTTTTTTGCACAACATGGGGGATCATGTAACTCGCCTTGATCGTTGGGAACCGGAGCTGAATGAAGCCA
TACCAAACGACGAGCGTGACACCACGATGCCTGTAGCAATGGCAACAACGTTGCGCAAACTATTAACTGG
CGAACTACTTACTCTAGCTTCCCGGCAACAATTAATAGACTGGATGGAGGCGGATAAAGTTGCAGGACCA
CTTCTGCGCTCGGCCCTTCCGGCTGGCTGGTTTATTGCTGATAAATCTGGAGCCGGTGAGCGTGGGTCTC
GCGGTATCATTGCAGCACTGGGGCCAGATGGTAAGCCCTCCCGTATCGTAGTTATCTACACGACGGGGAG
TCAGGCAACTATGGATGAACGAAATAGACAGATCGCTGAGATAGGTGCCTCACTGATTAAGCATTGGTAA
CTGTCAGACCAAGTTTACTCATATATACTTTAGATTGATT
[38 nt withheld, positions 6201-6238]
A
[37 nt withheld, positions 6240-6276]
ATTTTGTTAAAATTCGCGTTAAATTTTTGTTAAATCAGCTCATTTTTTAACCAATAGGCCGAAATCGGCA
AAATCCCTTATAAATCAAAAGAATAGACCGAGATAGGGT
[37 nt withheld, positions 6386-6422]
AAAGAACGTGGACTCCAACGTCAAAGG
[141 nt withheld, positions 6450-6590]
G
[125 nt withheld, positions 6592-6716]
AAAGGATCTAGGTGAAGATCCTTTTTGATAATCTCATGACCAAAATCCCTTAACGTGAGTTTTCGTTCCA
CTGAGCGTCAGACCCCGTAGAAAAGATCAAAGGATCTTCTTGAGATCCTTTTTTTCTGCGCGTAATCTGC
TGCTTGCAAACAAAAAAACCACCGCTACCAGCGGTGGTTTGTTTGCCGGATCAAGAGCTACCAACTCTTT
TTCCGAAGGTAACTGGCTTCAGCAGAGCGCAGATACCAAATACTGTCCTTCTAGTGTAGCCGTAGTTAGG
CCACCACTTCAAGAACTCTGTAGCACCGCCTACATACCTCGCTCTGCTAATCCTGTTACCAGTGGCTGCT
GCCAGTGGCGATAAGTCGTGTCTTACCGGGTTGGACTCAAGACGATAGTTACCGGATAAGGCGCAGCGGT
CGGGCTGAACGGGGGGTTCGTGCACACAGCCCAGCTTGGAGCGAACGACCTACACCGAACTGAGATACCT
ACAGCGTGAGCTATGAGAAAGCGCCACGCTTCCCGAAGGGAGAAAGGCGGACAGGTATCCGGTAAGCGGC
AGGGTCGGAACAGGAGAGCGCACGAGGGAGCTTCCAGGGGGAAACGCCTGGTATCTTTATAGTCCTGTCG
GGTTTCGCCACCTCTGACTTGAGCGTCGATTTTTGTGATGCTCGTCAGGGGGGCGGAGCCTATGGAAAAA
CGCCAGCAACGCGGCCTTTTTACGGTTCCTGGCCTTTTGCTGGCCTTTTGCTCACATGTTCTTTCCTGCG
TTATCCCCTGATTCTGTGGATAACCGTATTACCGCCTTTGAGTGAGCTGATACCGCTCGCCGCAGCCGAA
CGACCGAGCGCAGCGAGTCAGTGAGCGAGGAAGCGGAAGAGCGCCTGATGCGGTATTTTCTCCTTACGCA
TCTGTGCGGTATTTCACACCGCATATATGGTGCACTCTCAGTACAATCTGCTCTGATGCCGCATAGTTAA
GCCAGTATACACTCCGCTATCGCTACGTGACTGGGTCATGGCTGCGCCCCGACACCCGCCAACACCCGCT
GACGCGCCCTGACGGGCTTGTCTGCTCCCGGCATCCGCTTACAGACAAGCTGTGACCGTCTCCGGGAGCT
GCATGTGTCAGAGGTTTTCACCGTCATCACCGAAACGCGCGAGGCAGCTGCGGTAAAGCTCATCAGCGTG
GTCGTGCAGCGATTCACAGATGTCTGCCTGTTCATCCGCGTCCAGCTCGTTGAGTTTCTCCAGAAGCGTT
AATGTCTGGCTTCTGATAAAGCGGGCCATGTTAAGGGCGGTTTTTTCCTGTTTGGTCACTGATGCCTCCG
TGTAAGGGGGATTTCTGTTCATGGGGGTAATGATACCGATGAAACGAGAGAGGATGCTCACGATACGGGT
TACTGATGATGAACATGCCCGGTTACTGGAACGTTGTGAGGGTAAACAACTGGCGGTATGGATGCGGCGG
GACCAGAGAAAAATCACTCAGGGTCAATGCCAGCGCTTCGTTAATACAGATGTAGGTGTTCCACAGGGTA
GCCAGCAGCATCCTGCGATGCAGATCCGGAACATAATGGTGCAGGGCGCTGACTTCCGCGTTTCCAGACT
TTACGAAACACGGAAACCGAAGACCATTCATGTTGTTGCTCAGGTCGCAGACGTTTTGCAGCAGCAGTCG
CTTCACGTTCGCTCGCGTATCGGTGATTCATTCTGCTAACCAGTAAGGCAACCCCGCCAGCCTAGCCGGG
TCCTCAACGACAGGAGCACGATCATGCGCACCCGTGGCCAGGACCCAACGCTGCCCGAAATT
