>Addgene plasmid #62869 | pJW4.13 | addgene partial sequence | sequence record 107336 | M13pUC-Fwd 5'-CCCAGTCACGACGTTGTAAAACG-3'
TGCCTGCAGGTCGACTCTAGAGGATCCGAATTCTGAAATATCACCACTTTGTACAAGAAAGCTGGGTCTC
ACTGTTCGTCGGTGCTAGTCACTTTCTTCAAAAATGGATCGTGACGCTTGTACTCGCCTAAAGCTCTCGT
CGTTTGCTCATCTGGAGGGAAATCGGATTGTTTGTGGTTGGGTCCGAAATCCATATCGTTTTTCATCGAG
CTCACTCCTACAGCATTTTTCAGAATTTCATCCTTGCTAAGCACAGTTGAAGTCTTCATATTCTCGTCAA
CTCCATTCTGCTGACGCGAGCTGATGATTTCATCTGGATTAAATCGAGCAAATAGTGCTTTAACTTCAAC
ATATTGCGGGTTTCCCATTGCCTGTTTCTCAATATTGTTCCAGATGCGTTCTTTTTCTTCATTCAATGTC
TTTTCTTGAACTCGATCTTTCTGATAAGCTTGGGAACACTCGTCAAACAGTTTTTGATTCATTTCCATGA
ACATCTTGAGGGCGTTGTAGATAAGTCCATGAATCGTTTTATTCCAATGTGACTTGCTGTTTTTGAAAAG
AACAGGGAACATTATTGGAATTATCACACGAGCATTGTCCGCTACTAATGACATCACATATTCATTATTC
CAATAGTAGAGAGCTCGTTCGGCAACTTGGAAGTGTGGACTGCTGACACAGCGAGCAATTTGTGAGAACA
ATGGAGTCATGATTTTTTGGAACTCATTCGGCTCTATCACATCGAGGACTTCTTCCAATTCATTCAGGAA
CATCACTTCCTTGGGACTATGTTGTTTTGGCCAGAAGCGTAGCATCCCACTGATTACAGGCTCTGTCAGT
GATGAGTCTTTTTCAATGAACTGTACGACACAGTACGCGAGTTGAGGATGATATACAGATAATGATTTGA
CCTTGTGTAGCGGAAGAAGAACTCGGAGCAAGAAAGTT
