>Addgene plasmid #62869 | pJW4.13 | addgene partial sequence | sequence record 108009 | MBP-F 5'-GATGAAGCCCTGAAAGACGCGCAG-3'
GAACAACAACAACAATAACAATAACAACAACCTCGGGATCGAGGGAAGGATCACAAGTTTGTACAAAAAA
GCAGGCTTAATGTTGAGATCAAAGAAGAAGGACAAGGAAAATGGGAAATCAGAGAAAAAGGACAAAGAGA
AGGATAAGAAATCAATGAAAGATGACGGTGCTGGAAGCAGTAAGGCATCTACAATTCCTACGATCCGAAC
AGAAGATGTTGGAGGAGATATGATTCCTGCAGATGCACCACCACCAACAAATATTGGCCGAACAAACACG
TACGGAGGAGGGCCAGTGATACCGCGAAGAGAGCGCCGCCAATCAAGTAGCATGTTCAACATTTCACAAA
ACAGAGAGCTGCAAAGACTTCCAGCTATCAAAGATGCGGATCCGAGCGAGAGAGAAACACTGTTCATTCA
AAAACTTCGACAATGCTGCGTTGTTTTTGACTTTGCCAATGATGCTCTCAGCGATTTAAAATTCAAAGAA
GTCAAACGGGCAGCTCTAAATGAACTCGTCGACCACGTTTCCGGAGCTCCAAAAGGATCGCTATCTGATG
CTGTCTATCCAGAAGCTATCGGCATGTTCTCCACTAATCTTTTCCGTCCTTTGAGCCCACCGACCAATCC
AATTGGTGCTGAATTTGACCCCGATGAAGACGAACCAACATTAGAAGCTGCCTGGCCACATCTGCAGCTC
GTCTACGAGTTTTTCCTGAGATTCCTGGAGTGCCCCGATTTTCAATCTCAAGTTGCAAAACGTTACATTG
ATCAAAATTTCATTCTTCGTCTTCTCATGATTATGGACAGTGAAGATCCACGTGAACGTGACTTTCTGAA
GACAACTTTACATCGAATTTATGGAAAGTTCCTCGGACATCGTGCTTACATTCGGAAGCAAATCAACAAC
ATTTTCTACTCGTTCATCTACGAA
